>Addgene plasmid #215918 | psiCHECK-1-BRAF_Mut1-SM | addgene full sequence | sequence record 443582 | Addgene NGS Result
ACCTCTGACTTGAGCGTCGATTTTTGTGATGCTCGTCAGGGGGGCGGAGCCTATGGAAAAACGCCAGCAA
CGCGGCCTTTTTACGGTTCCTGGCCTTTTGCTGGCCTTTTGCTCACATGGCTCGACAGATCTGCGCAGCA
CCATGGCCTGAAATAACCTCTGAAAGAGGAACTTGGTTAGGTACCTTCTGAGGCGGAAAGAACCAGCTGT
GGAATGTGTGTCAGTTAGGGTGTGGAAAGTCCCCAGGCTCCCCAGCAGGCAGAAGTATGCAAAGCATGCA
TCTCAATTAGTCAGCAACCAGGTGTGGAAAGTCCCCAGGCTCCCCAGCAGGCAGAAGTATGCAAAGCATG
CATCTCAATTAGTCAGCAACCATAGTCCCGCCCCTAACTCCGCCCATCCCGCCCCTAACTCCGCCCAGTT
CCGCCCATTCTCCGCCCCATGGCTGACTAATTTTTTTTATTTATGCAGAGGCCGAGGCCGCCTCGGCCTC
TGAGCTATTCCAGAAGTAGTGAGGAGGCTTTTTTGGAGGCCTAGGCTTTTGCAAAAAGCTTGATTCTTCT
GACACAACAGTCTCGAACTTAAGCTGCAGAAGTTGGTCGTGAGGCACTGGGCAGGTAAGTATCAAGGTTA
CAAGACAGGTTTAAGGAGACCAATAGAAACTGGGCTTGTCGAGACAGAGAAGACTCTTGCGTTTCTGATA
GGCACCTATTGGTCTTACTGACATCCACTTTGCCTTTCTCTCCACAGGTGTCCACTCCCAGTTCAATTAC
AGCTCTTAAGGCTAGAGTACTTAATACGACTCACTATAGGCTAGCCACCATGGCTTCCAAGGTGTACGAC
CCCGAGCAACGCAAACGCATGATCACTGGGCCTCAGTGGTGGGCTCGCTGCAAGCAAATGAACGTGCTGG
ACTCCTTCATCAACTACTATGATTCCGAGAAGCACGCCGAGAACGCCGTGATTTTTCTGCATGGTAACGC
TGCCTCCAGCTACCTGTGGAGGCACGTCGTGCCTCACATCGAGCCCGTGGCTAGATGCATCATCCCTGAT
CTGATCGGAATGGGTAAGTCCGGCAAGAGCGGGAATGGCTCATATCGCCTCCTGGATCACTACAAGTACC
TCACCGCTTGGTTCGAGCTGCTGAACCTTCCAAAGAAAATCATCTTTGTGGGCCACGACTGGGGGGCTTG
TCTGGCCTTTCACTACTCCTACGAGCACCAAGACAAGATCAAGGCCATCGTCCATGCTGAGAGTGTCGTG
GACGTGATCGAGTCCTGGGACGAGTGGCCTGACATCGAGGAGGATATCGCCCTGATCAAGAGCGAAGAGG
GCGAGAAAATGGTGCTTGAGAATAACTTCTTCGTCGAGACCATGCTCCCAAGCAAGATCATGCGGAAACT
GGAGCCTGAGGAGTTCGCTGCCTACCTGGAGCCATTCAAGGAGAAGGGCGAGGTTAGACGGCCTACCCTC
TCCTGGCCTCGCGAGATCCCTCTCGTTAAGGGAGGCAAGCCCGACGTCGTCCAGATTGTCCGCAACTACA
ACGCCTACCTTCGGGCCAGCGACGATCTGCCTAAGATGTTCATCGAGTCCGACCCTGGGTTCTTTTCCAA
CGCTATTGTCGAGGGAGCTAAGAAGTTCCCTAACACCGAGTTCGTGAAGGTGAAGGGCCTCCACTTCAGC
CAGGAGGACGCTCCAGATGAAATGGGTAAGTACATCAAGAGCTTCGTGGAGCGCGTGCTGAAGAACGAGC
AGTAATTCTAGGCGATCGCTCGAGTCCCTTTTACAACAATGCTCAGCTCCCTTTTACAACAATGCTCAGC
TCCCTTTTACAACAATGCTCAGCGAATTCGTTTAAACCTAGAGCGGCCGCTGGCCGCAATAAAATATCTT
TATTTTCATTACATCTGTGTGTTGGTTTTTTGTGTGAGGATCCAGGTGGCACTTTTCGGGGAAATGTGCG
CGGAACCCCTATTTGTTTATTTTTCTAAATACATTCAAATATGTATCCGCTCATGAGACAATAACCCTGA
TAAATGCTTCAATAATATTGAAAAAGGAAGAGTATGAGTATTCAACATTTCCGTGTCGCCCTTATTCCCT
TTTTTGCGGCATTTTGCCTTCCTGTTTTTGCTCACCCAGAAACGCTGGTGAAAGTAAAAGATGCTGAAGA
TCAGTTGGGTGCACGAGTGGGTTACATCGAACTGGATCTCAACAGCGGTAAGATCCTTGAGAGTTTTCGC
CCCGAAGAACGTTTTCCAATGATGAGCACTTTTAAAGTTCTGCTATGTGGCGCGGTATTATCCCGTATTG
ACGCCGGGCAAGAGCAACTCGGTCGCCGCATACACTATTCTCAGAATGACTTGGTTGAGTACTCACCAGT
CACAGAAAAGCATCTTACGGATGGCATGACAGTAAGAGAATTATGCAGTGCTGCCATAACCATGAGTGAT
AACACTGCGGCCAACTTACTTCTGACAACGATCGGAGGACCGAAGGAGCTAACCGCTTTTTTGCACAACA
TGGGGGATCATGTAACTCGCCTTGATCGTTGGGAACCGGAGCTGAATGAAGCCATACCAAACGACGAGCG
TGACACCACGATGCCTGTAGCAATGGCAACAACGTTGCGCAAACTATTAACTGGCGAACTACTTACTCTA
GCTTCCCGGCAACAATTAATAGACTGGATGGAGGCGGATAAAGTTGCAGGACCACTTCTGCGCTCGGCCC
TTCCGGCTGGCTGGTTTATTGCTGATAAATCTGGAGCCGGTGAGCGTGGGTCTCGCGGTATCATTGCAGC
ACTGGGGCCAGATGGTAAGCCCTCCCGTATCGTAGTTATCTACACGACGGGGAGTCAGGCAACTATGGAT
GAACGAAATAGACAGATCGCTGAGATAGGTGCCTCACTGATTAAGCATTGGTAACTGTCAGACCAAGTTT
ACTCATATATACTTTAGATTGATTTAAAACTTCATTTTTAATTTAAAAGGATCTAGGTGAAGATCCTTTT
TGATAATCTCATGACCAAAATCCCTTAACGTGAGTTTTCGTTCCACTGAGCGTCAGACCCCGTAGAAAAG
ATCAAAGGATCTTCTTGAGATCCTTTTTTTCTGCGCGTAATCTGCTGCTTGCAAACAAAAAAACCACCGC
TACCAGCGGTGGTTTGTTTGCCGGATCAAGAGCTACCAACTCTTTTTCCGAAGGTAACTGGCTTCAGCAG
AGCGCAGATACCAAATACTGTTCTTCTAGTGTAGCCGTAGTTAGGCCACCACTTCAAGAACTCTGTAGCA
CCGCCTACATACCTCGCTCTGCTAATCCTGTTACCAGTGGCTGCTGCCAGTGGCGATAAGTCGTGTCTTA
CCGGGTTGGACTCAAGACGATAGTTACCGGATAAGGCGCAGCGGTCGGGCTGAACGGGGGGTTCGTGCAC
ACAGCCCAGCTTGGAGCGAACGACCTACACCGAACTGAGATACCTACAGCGTGAGCTATGAGAAAGCGCC
ACGCTTCCCGAAGGGAGAAAGGCGGACAGGTATCCGGTAAGCGGCAGGGTCGGAACAGGAGAGCGCACGA
GGGAGCTTCCAGGGGGAAACGCCTGGTATCTTTATAGTCCTGTCGGGTTTCGCCACCTCTGACTTGAGCG
TCGATTTTTGTGATGCTCGTCAGGGGGGCGGAGCCTATGGAAAAACGCCAGCAACGCGGCCTTTTTACGG
TTCCTGGCCTTTTGCTGGCCTTTTGCTCACATGTTCTTTCCTGCGTTATCCCCTGATTCTGTGGATAACC
GTATTACCGCCTTTGAGTGAGCTGATACCGCTCGCCGCAGCCGAACGACCGAGCGCAGCGAGTCAGTGAG
CGAGGAAGCGGAAGAGCGCCCAATACGCAAACCGCCTCTCCCCGCGCGTTGGCCGATTCATTAATGCAGC
TGGCACGACAGGTTTCCCGACTGGAAAGCGGGCAGTGAGCGCAACGCAATTAATGTGAGTTAGCTCACTC
ATTAGGCACCCCAGGCTTTACACTTTATGCTTCCGGCTCGTATGTTGTGTGGAATTGTGAGCGGATAACA
ATTTCACACAGGAAACAGCTATGACCATGATTACGCCAAGCTCTAGCTAGAGGTCGACGGTATACAGACA
TGATAAGATACATTGATGAGTTTGGACAAACCACAACTAGAATGCAGTGAAAAAAATGCTTTATTTGTGA
AATTTGTGATGCTATTGCTTTATTTGTAACCATTATAAGCTGCAATAAACAAGTTGGGGTGGGCGAAGAA
CTCCAGCATGAGATCCCCGCGCTGGAGGATCATCCAGCCGGCGTCCCGGAAAACGATTCCGAAGCCCAAC
CTTTCATAGAAGGCGGCGGTGGAATCGAAATCTCGTAGTACGTGCTATTCCTTTGCCCTCGGACGAGTGC
TGGGGCGTCGGTTTCCACTATCGGCGAGTACTTCTACACAGCCATCGGTCCAGACGGCCGCGCTTCTGCG
GGCGATTTGTGTACGCCCGACAGTCCCGGCTCCGGATCGGACGATTGCGTCGCATCGACCCTGCGCCCAA
GCTGCATCATCGAAATTGCCGTCAACCAAGCTCTGATAGAGTTGGTCAAGACCAATGCGGAGCATATACG
CCCGGAGCCGCGGCGATCCTGCAAGCTCCGGATGCCTCCGCTCGAAGTAGCGCGTCTGCTGCTCCATACA
AGCCAACCACGGCCTCCAGAAGAAGATGTTGGCGACCTCGTATTGGGAATCCCCGAACATCGCCTCGCTC
CAGTCAATGACCGCTGTTATGCGGCCATTGTCCGTCAGGACACTGTTGGAGCCGAAATCCGCGTGCACGA
GGTGCCGGACTTCGGGGCAGTCCTCGGCCCAAAGCATCAGCTCATCGAGAGCCTGCGCGACGGACGCACT
GACGGTGTCGTCCATCACAGTTTGCCAGTGATACACATGGGGATCAGCAATCGCGCATATGAAATCACGC
CATGTAGTGTATTGACCGATTCCTTGCGGTCCGAATGGGCCGAACCCGCTCGTCTGGCTAAGATCGGCCG
CAGCGATCGCATCCATGGCCTCCGCGACCGGCTGCAGAACAGCGGGCAGTTCGGTTTCAGGCAGGTCTTG
CAACGTGACACCCTGTGCACGGCGGGAGATGCTATAGGTCAGGCTCTCGCTGAATTCCCCAATGTCAAGC
ACTTCCGGAATCGGGAGCGCGGCCGATGCAAAGTGCCGATAAACATAACGATCTTTGTAGAAACCATCGG
CGCAGCTATTTACCCGCAGGACATATCCACGCCCTCCTACATCGAAGCTGAAAGCACGAGATTCTTCGCC
CTCCGAGAGCTGCATCAGGTCGGAGACGCTGTCGAACTTTTCGATCAGAAACTTCTCGACAGACGTCGCG
GTGAGTTCAGGCTTTTTGGCCAAGGAAGTTCCTATACTTTCTAGAGAATAGGAACTTCGGAATAGGAACT
TCTAGGTACGTGAACCATCACCCT
[91 nt withheld, positions 5485-5575]
G
[124 nt withheld, positions 5577-5700]
GGGGATACCCCCTAGAGCCCCAGCTGGTTCTTTCCGCCTCAGAAGTTCTGAGGGGTGTACATTTTATTGG
AAACCTTAAATACTGTTCAGAAAGAATATATCTTCAATCAAGGCTCTTGTGCAGCCTACACAGAAAAATG
AAGCTTTTTGGGTTAGGGGCAAGGAGAGAGACAGTACAGAGGACAAAGACCCCTTATCACAGCATCTTGA
TCTTATTCTCGCCGTTAGAATCCTGGATGACCAGGGCCCAAGGCTTATACTCGGGGGCGTCAGAGGTCAG
CAGCATCACATTCTCATCTGTGGACTCGTCGTAGGCGGTGTGCACCAGGATGTCAGACTCTGGCTTGTTG
CCGATCACTTCCTCCACCTCCTCAGGCAGCATCAGGATGGACTCCTGAATGACCAGCTGTTTCCCAGTCT
CCTTCTCAATGATGTCGCTCAGATTAGTTGAGCCGCCAGAACCTTCCGGCGGCACCACGGTCATTTTCGC
GTTTTCCGGCAGCAGGGTCTCGGTCATGTTCACGCAAAAACCGCAGGTGCCTTCCGGGTTGTTGTGGAAC
ACCAGACCCTCGCTGATGCTGTTATCACGCATGAACAGGGCGCTCTGACCCTCCACATGACCGGCATTGG
CATAGTTTGGGTACGGGGTTGGACCGCCGCTGCTAAACACCTTGCTCTCCAGACCGCCCGCGTCGTTCAC
ATAGTAGAAGGTACCCACGGTCTGACCATTGTAAGCTGGCAGCTGCGGGGCGCTAATCTGATACGGACCC
AGGGCGTAGCTGCCGGATCCACCCAGGCCTTTCTTCACCGCATCCAGGGCCGGACGACCGCCCAGGCAGG
CCAGGGCCACCAGGTGATCGTTGGTCAACGCGGCCAACGCCGGATCAGGCCGGCTCAGCTGGGCCACAAT
GCTTTCGAGCGCTTGCTTGCCGCCATCGTGGCTGGCGATAGCCACCACTTGGTCCGGGGTCAGGCCATGG
TCCTGGCACAGCACCGGCAACACCCGCTGCACCGTTTCGAGCGCTTGCTTGCCGCCATCGTGGCTGGCGA
TAGCCACCACTTGGTCCGGGGTCAGGCCATGGTCCTGGCACAGCACCGGCAACAGCCGCTGCACCGTTTC
GAGCGCTTGCTTGCCGCCATCGTGGCTGGCGATAGCCACCACTTGGTCCGGGGTCAGGTTCAGGGGGGCA
CCGGTCAGAGCATTACGCCAGGCATGCACAGCTTCCACAGCGGTCACACCGCCACGTTTCGCGATTTTCA
GCAGCTGGCCGGTATCCAGCTGCAGCGGCGGGCCACGCAGTTCACCGGCCACGGTCAGCAGGGCCTCCAG
CGCACGAGCACCGCTCCACTGCTTGCCCACACCCACAATCGCTTCATGGGTAGCCTCTGGCAGGGCAGCA
ATCATGTCCTGATATTTCACGGCCACGGTACCCAGCGCGGCTGGGTGCTGGCTCAGAGCCACGATGTGCG
CGTGGGTGAAGCCGTGACCCACCAGAGCTTCATGGTGCTGGGCCACGGTGCTGCGCACCTTTGGCTTGAT
CTTCTCCTGCTGCTGCTGGCTGTAACCCAGGGTACGCAGATCCGCGATGTCCATCTTGTCATCGTCATCC
TTGTAATCGATGTCATGATCTTTATAATCACCGTCATGGTCTTTGTAGTCCAGGGAATGGATTTTCGCAC
GCGGAACTGGCAGACGACGAGCGGAGCCGGTCAGGCCACGCAGCAGCAGCGGGGTCAGAACGGAGGCCAT
GGTGCTAGCCAGCTTGGGTCTCCCTATAGTGAGTCGTATTAATTTCGATAAGCCAGTAAGCAGTGGGTTC
TCTAGTTAGCCAGAGAGCTCTGCTTATATAGACCTCCCACCGTACACGCCTACCGCCCATTTGCGTCAAT
GGGGCGGAGTTGTTACGACATTTTGGAAAGTCCCGTTGATTTTGGTGCCAAAACAAACTCCCATTGACGT
CAATGGGGTGGAGACTTGGAAATCCCCGTGAGTCAAACCGCTATCCACGCCCATTGATGTACTGCCAAAA
CCGCATCACCATGGTAATAGCGATGACTAATACGTAGATGTACTGCCAAGTAGGAAAGTCCCATAAGGTC
ATGTACTGGGCATAATGCCAGGCGGGCCATTTACCGTCATTGACGTCAATAGGGGGCGTACTTGGCATAT
GATACACTTGATGTACTGCCAAGTGGGCAGTTTACCGTAAATACTCCACCCATTGACGTCAATGGAAAGT
CCCTATTGGCGTTACTATGGGAACATACGTCATTATTGACGTCAATGGGCGGGGGTCGTTGGGCGGTCAG
CCAGGCGGGCCATTTACCGTAAGTTATGTAACGCGGAACTCCATATATGGGCTATGAACTAATGACCCCG
TAATTGATTACTATTAATAACTAGTCAATAATCAATGTCAACGCGTATATCTGGCCCGTACATCGCGAAG
CAGCGCAAAACGCCTAACCCTAAGCAGATTCTTCATGCAATTGTCGGTCAAGCCTTGCCTTGTTGTAGCT
TAAATTTTGCTCGCGCACTACTCAGCGACCTCCAACACACAAGCAGGGAGCAGATACTGGCTTAACTATG
CGGCATCAGAGCAGATTGTACTGAGAGTGCACCATAGGGGATCGGGAGATCTCCCGATCCGTCGACGTCA
GGTGGCACTTTTCGGGGAAATGTGCGCGGAACCCCTATTTGTTTATTTTTCTAAATACATTCAAATATGT
ATCCGCTCATGAGACAATAACCCTGATAAATGCTTCAATAATATTGA
Features (pLannotate 1.2.2; 31 found; start..end, strand, type, name):
      1..59      +  rep_origin     ori (fragment): high-copy-number ColE1/pMB1/pBR322/pUC origin of replication
    188..545     +  promoter       SV40 promoter: SV40 enhancer and early promoter
    615..747     +  intron         chimeric intron: chimera between introns from human β-globin and immunoglobulin heavy chain genes
    792..810     +  promoter       T7 promoter: promoter for bacteriophage T7 RNA polymerase
    820..1755    +  CDS            hRluc: Renilla luciferase human codon-optimized
   1878..1926    +  polyA_signal   poly(A) signal: synthetic polyadenylation signal
   1959..2063    +  promoter       AmpR promoter: bla
   2064..2924    +  CDS            AmpR: β-lactamase; bla; confers resistance to ampicillin, carbenicillin, and related antibiotics
   3095..3683    +  rep_origin     ori: high-copy-number ColE1/pMB1/pBR322/pUC origin of replication
   3866..3958    +  CDS            lacI (fragment): lac repressor; lacI; The lac repressor binds to the lac operator to inhibit transcription in E. coli. This inhibition can be relieved by adding lactose or isopropyl-β-D-thiogalactopyranoside (IPTG).
   3971..3992    +  protein_bind   CAP binding site: CAP binding activates transcription in the presence of cAMP. E. coli catabolite activator protein
   4007..4037    +  promoter       lac promoter: promoter for the E. coli lac operon
   4045..4061    +  protein_bind   lac operator: The lac repressor binds to the lac operator to inhibit transcription in E. coli. This inhibition can be relieved by adding lactose or isopropyl-β-D-thiogalactopyranoside (IPTG). lac repressor encoded by lacI
   4134..4255    -  polyA_signal   SV40 poly(A) signal: SV40 polyadenylation signal
   4250..4375    -  CDS            ble (fragment): BLE_KLEPN - Experimental evidence at protein level: Swiss-Prot protein existence level 1. Binding protein with a strong affinity to the bleomycin family of antibiotics. Binds to CL990; an antimitotic-antibiotic compound. From Klebsiella pneumoniae.
   4385..5407    -  CDS            HygR: aminoglycoside phosphotransferase from E. coli; aph(4)-Ia; confers resistance to hygromycin
   5415..5462    -  protein_bind   FRT: FLP-mediated recombination occurs in the 8-bp core sequence TCTAGAAA (Turan and Bode, 2011). FLP recombinase from the Saccharomyces cerevisiae 2μ plasmid
   5467..5700    -  rep_origin     f1 ori (fragment) (sequence partly withheld): f1 bacteriophage origin of replication; arrow indicates direction of (+) strand synthesis
   5721..5742    -  promoter       SV40 promoter (fragment): SV40 enhancer and early promoter
   5900..6148    -  CDS            UGI: UNGI_BPPB2 - Experimental evidence at protein level: Swiss-Prot protein existence level 1. This protein binds specifically and reversibly to the host uracil-DNA glycosylase, preventing removal of uracil residues from PBS2 DNA by the host uracil-excision repair system. From Bacillus phage PBS2 (Bacteriophage PBS2).
   6158..6493    -  CDS            dddA (fragment): DDDA_BURC1 - Experimental evidence at protein level: Swiss-Prot protein existence level 1. Toxic component of a toxin-immunity protein module, which functions as a cellular contact-dependent growth inhibition (CDI) system. CDI modules allow bacteria to communicate with and inhibit the growth of closely related neighboring bacteria in a contact-dependent fashion. Bacteria that have this module inhibit or kill bacteria without it, giving them a growth advantage. Probably specifically inhibited by cognate immunity protein DddI (Probable). The C-terminal 163 residue fragment has double-stranded DN
   6494..6613    -  CDS            avrBs3 (fragment): AVRB3_XANEU - Experimental evidence at protein level: Swiss-Prot protein existence level 1. Avirulence protein. Acts as a transcription factor in C.annuum plants. In susceptible plants lacking the Bs3 resistance gene induces expression of a number of genes, including genes homologous to a family of auxin-induced genes, alpha-expansin genes, pectate lyase, anthocyanidin glucoside rhamnosyl transferase and at least one transcription factor, UPA20. Their expression leads to plant hypertrophy in mesophyll cells, probably mainly mediated by UPA20 (PubMed:17962565). In resistant plants induces the h
   6776..7282    -  CDS            avrBs3 (fragment): AVRB3_XANEU - Experimental evidence at protein level: Swiss-Prot protein existence level 1. Avirulence protein. Acts as a transcription factor in C.annuum plants. In susceptible plants lacking the Bs3 resistance gene induces expression of a number of genes, including genes homologous to a family of auxin-induced genes, alpha-expansin genes, pectate lyase, anthocyanidin glucoside rhamnosyl transferase and at least one transcription factor, UPA20. Their expression leads to plant hypertrophy in mesophyll cells, probably mainly mediated by UPA20 (PubMed:17962565). In resistant plants induces the h
   7295..7360    -  CDS            3xFLAG: three tandem FLAG® epitope tags, followed by an enterokinase cleavage site
   7361..7444    -  CDS            COX8A (fragment): COX8A_HUMAN - Also known as COX8, COX8L. Experimental evidence at protein level: Swiss-Prot protein existence level 1. Component of the cytochrome c oxidase, the last enzyme in the mitochondrial electron transport chain which drives oxidative phosphorylation. The respiratory chain contains 3 multisubunit complexes succinate dehydrogenase (complex II, CII), ubiquinol- cytochrome c oxidoreductase (cytochrome b-c1 complex, complex III, CIII) and cytochrome c oxidase (complex IV, CIV), that cooperate to transfer electrons derived from NADH and succinate to molecular oxygen, creating an electrochem
   7473..7491    -  promoter       T7 promoter: promoter for bacteriophage T7 RNA polymerase
   7507..7540    -  LTR            5' LTR (truncated) (fragment): truncated 5' long terminal repeat (LTR) from HIV-1
   7536..7739    -  promoter       CMV promoter: human cytomegalovirus (CMV) immediate early promoter
   7740..8119    -  enhancer       CMV enhancer: human cytomegalovirus immediate early enhancer
   8274..8326    +  misc_feature   bom (fragment): basis of mobility region from pBR322
   8385..1       +  promoter       AmpR promoter (fragment) (across the origin): bla
