[The description below was written by a language model from this plasmid's Addgene catalogue record and pLannotate feature annotations shown in this document.]
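Description:
psiCHECK-1-BRAF_Mut1-SM is a mammalian-expression reporter plasmid built on the psiCHECK-1 backbone for measuring siRNA silencing activity. According to the catalogue entry, it carries three tandem repeats of a seed-matched (SM) target sequence for siBRAF_Mut1, an siRNA directed against a mutant form of human BRAF, placed in the 3'UTR of a luciferase gene. The annotated reporter unit fits this design. An SV40 enhancer/early promoter and a chimeric β-globin/immunoglobulin intron drive a human codon-optimized Renilla luciferase (hRluc), with a T7 promoter just upstream of the coding sequence and a synthetic poly(A) signal downstream. The gap between the hRluc stop and the poly(A) signal is where the target repeats would be expected, although they are not annotated individually and the cloning sites are recorded as unknown. Because the sites match only the siRNA seed region, a drop in Renilla signal reports seed-dependent (off-target-type) repression rather than cleavage of a fully complementary target. The plasmid is propagated in E. coli at high copy from a ColE1/pUC-type origin under ampicillin selection (AmpR).

The sequence record does not fully agree with the catalogue description. At 8,477 nt it includes a second block of features that the entry does not mention: a CMV enhancer/promoter driving a COX8A mitochondrial targeting sequence, 3xFLAG, TALE (avrBs3) repeat fragments, a DddA deaminase fragment and UGI, together with an FRT site, a hygromycin resistance gene and lac regulatory elements. This arrangement resembles a mitochondrial DddA-derived base-editor cassette from an FRT-type expression vector. The record gives no explanation for it, so it may reflect an assembly artefact or mixed sample rather than the intended construct.
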