Addgene plasmid #215918: psiCHECK-1-BRAF_Mut1-SM
Purpose: This plasmid encodes luciferase which has siRNA binding sites in 3'UTR for detecting the siRNA silencing activity.
Depositing lab: Kumiko Ui-Tei. Depositing organization: The University of Tokyo. Publication: Knockdown of 15-bp Deletion-Type v-raf Murine Sarcoma Viral Oncogene Homolog B1 mRNA in Pancreatic Ductal Adenocarcinoma Cells Repressed Cell Growth In Vitro and Tumor Volume In Vivo. Song J, Kobayashi Y, Asano Y, Sato A, Taniguchi H, Ui-Tei K. Cancers (Basel). 2022 Jun 28;14(13):3162. doi: 10.3390/cancers14133162. PubMed 35804932.
Backbone
  Vector backbone: psiCHECK-1
  Vector type: Mammalian Expression
Growth in bacteria
  Bacterial resistance: Ampicillin, 100 μg/mL
  Growth temperature: 37°C
  Growth strain: DH5alpha
  Copy number: High Copy
Gene/Insert
  Gene/Insert name: three tandem repeats of seed-matched (SM) sequence of siBRAF_ Mut1
  Species: H. sapiens (human)
  Mutation: BRAF
  Entrez Gene: BRAF (a.k.a. B-RAF1, B-raf, BRAF-1, BRAF1, NS7, RAFB1)
  Cloning method: Restriction Enzyme; 5′ cloning site Unknown (unknown if destroyed)
Terms and licenses: Academic/Nonprofit Terms; Industry Terms: Not Available to Industry
How to cite: psiCHECK-1-BRAF_Mut1-SM was a gift from Kumiko Ui-Tei (Addgene plasmid # 215918 ; http://n2t.net/addgene:215918 ; RRID:Addgene_215918)
